Addgene plasmid #8898: Gal4 PGC1 alpha L2/3A
Depositing lab: Bruce Spiegelman. Depositing organization: Dana-Farber Cancer Institute. Publication: Suppression of mitochondrial respiration through recruitment of p160 myb binding protein to PGC-1alpha: modulation by p38 MAPK. Fan M, Rhee J, St-Pierre J, Handschin C, Puigserver P, Lin J, Jaeger S, Erdjument-Bromage H, Tempst P, Spiegelman BM. Genes Dev 2004 Feb 1;18(3):278-89. Epub 2004 Jan 26. 10.1101/gad.1152204 PubMed 14744933.
Backbone
  Vector backbone: pCMX Gal4
  Backbone size w/o insert (bp): 4500
  Vector type: Mammalian Expression
Growth in bacteria
  Bacterial resistance: Ampicillin, 100 μg/mL
  Growth temperature: 37°C
  Growth strain: DH5alpha
  Copy number: High Copy
Gene/Insert
  Gene/Insert name: PGC-1a (alt names: PPAR gamma coactivator 1 alpha; PGC1a; PPAR gamma coactivator 1)
  Species: M. musculus (mouse)
  Insert size (bp): 2400
  Mutation: LXXLL at aa140 is changed to AXXLL; LLXXL at aa 208 is changed to AAXXL.
  GenBank ID: NM_008904
  Entrez Gene: Ppargc1a (a.k.a. A830037N07Rik, Gm11133, PGC-1, PPARGC-1-alpha, Pgc-1alpha, Pgc1, Pgco1, Ppargc1)
  Tag / fusion protein: Gal4 DBD (N terminal on backbone)
  Cloning method: Restriction Enzyme; 5′ cloning site SalI (not destroyed); 3′ cloning site EcoRV (not destroyed)
  Sequencing primers: 5′ GAGTAGTAACAAAGGTCAA
Terms and licenses: Academic/Nonprofit Terms; Industry Terms: Not Available to Industry
How to cite: Gal4 PGC1 alpha L2/3A was a gift from Bruce Spiegelman (Addgene plasmid # 8898 ; http://n2t.net/addgene:8898 ; RRID:Addgene_8898)
