[The description below was written by a language model from this plasmid's Addgene catalogue record.]
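Description:
Gal4 PGC1 alpha L2/3A is a mammalian expression plasmid built on the pCMX Gal4 backbone (about 4.5 kb without insert). It is maintained as a high-copy plasmid in E. coli under ampicillin selection. The record does not list the origin of replication, the promoter or the polyadenylation signal. The pCMX name suggests a CMV-driven vector, but this is not stated in the fields provided, and no feature table is available to confirm the layout.

The insert is a roughly 2.4 kb mouse Ppargc1a coding sequence encoding PGC-1α (PPAR gamma coactivator 1 alpha). It was cloned between SalI and EcoRV sites, both retained, so that it is fused downstream of the backbone-encoded Gal4 DNA-binding domain at the N terminus. The protein carries two sets of substitutions in leucine-rich motifs: the LXXLL motif at around residue 140 is changed to AXXLL, and the LLXXL motif at around residue 208 is changed to AAXXL, which explains the "L2/3A" name. LXXLL-type motifs are the short helical elements through which coactivators typically dock onto nuclear receptors and other partners, so these mutations are intended to disrupt such interactions.

Fusing PGC-1α to the Gal4 DNA-binding domain tethers it to Gal4 UAS sites. Its intrinsic transcriptional activity can then be read out from a co-transfected UAS-driven reporter, independently of its normal recruitment to promoters. The associated publication concerns repression of PGC-1α by p160 myb binding protein and its modulation by p38 MAPK. This mutant is therefore most plausibly used alongside the wild-type Gal4 fusion to test how the leucine-rich motifs contribute to PGC-1α activity and regulation.
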