>Addgene plasmid #8898 | Gal4 PGC1 alpha L2/3A | addgene partial sequence | sequence record 17464 | 8898 with Gal4-Nterm
GGGGATCGTCGACCGTCATTCGGGAGCTGGATGGTTTGGGACATGTGCAGCCAAGACTCTGTATGGAGTG
ACATAGAGTGTGCTGCTCTGGTTGGTGAGGACCAGCCTCTTTGCCCAGATCTTCCTGAACTTGACCTTTC
TGAACTTGATGTGAATGACTTGGATACAGACAGCTTTCTGGGTGGATTGAAGTGGTGTAGCGACCAATCG
GAAATCATATCCAACCAGTACAACAATGAGCCTGCGAACATATTTGAGAAGATAGATGAAGAGAATGAGG
CAAACTTGCTAGCGGTCCTCACAGAGACACTGGACAGTCTCCCCGTGGATGAAGACGGATTGCCCTCATT
TGATGCACTGACAGATGGAGCCGTGACCACTGACAACGAGGCCAGTCCTTCCTCCATGCCTGACGGCACC
CCTCCCCCTCAGGAGGCAGAAGAGCCGTCTCTACTTAAGAAGGCCGCACTGGCACCAGCCAACACTCAGC
TCAGCTACAATGAATGCAGCGGTCTTAGCACTCAGAACCATGCAGCAAACCACACCCACAGGATCAGAAC
AAACCCTGCCATTGTTAAGACCGAGAATTCATGGAGCAATAAAGCGAAGAGCATTTGTCAACAGCAAAAG
CCACAAAGACGTCCCTGCTCAGAGGCTGCCAAGTATCTGACCACAAACGATCAAAGACGTCCCTGCTCAG
AGGCTGCCAAGTATCTGACCACAAACGATGACCCTCCTCACACCAAACCCACAGAAAACAGGAACAGCAG
CAGAGACAAATGTGCTTCCAAAAAGAAGTCCCATACACAACCGCAGTCGCAACATGCTCAAGCCAAACCA
ACAACTTTATCTCTTCCTCTGACCCCAGAGTCACCAAATGACCCCAAGGGTTCCCCATTTGAGAACAAGA
CTATTGAGCG
